>Addgene plasmid #241120 | pDMJ2-SARS-CoV-2-Spike (XBB-10b) | addgene full sequence | sequence record 486243 | Addgene NGS Result
ATGTTCGTGTTTCTGGTTCTTCTTCCCCTGGTGTCTAGTCAGTGCGTCAACTTGCGGACGCGAACACAGA
GCTACACCAATTCCTTTACACGAGGCGTCTACTATCCCGACAAGGTGTTCCGAAGCAGTGTTTTGCACTC
CACGCAGGACCTTTTCTTGCCCTTCTTCTCAAATGTGACTTGGTTTCATGCAATACACGTATCCGGGACT
AATGGCACTAAGAGATTCGACAATCCCGCCTTGCCTTTTAACGACGGCGTGTATTTTGCCAGTACAGAAA
AGAGCAATATTATCCGGGGATGGATCTTCGGCACGACTCTGGATAGTAAAACACAATCCCTGCTGATCGT
GAATAATGCGACAAACGTCGTCATAAAAGTCTGCGAGTTCCAGTTCTGCAACGACCCTTTCCTCGACGTG
TACCAGAACAACAATAAATCTTGGATGGAACGGGAGTTTCGCGTGTACTCCAGTGCAAATAACTGTACTT
TTGAGTACGTAAGCCAGCCTTTCCTGATGGACCTCGAAGGGAAAGTGGGGAACTTTAAGAACCTGCGCGA
ATTCGTGTTCAAGAACATCGACGGTTATTTTAAAATATACAGCAAGCACACCCCTATTAACCTGGGCAGA
GATTTGCCACAAGGTTTTAGCGCCCTGGAACCCCTCGTGGACCTTCCTATCGGCATCAACATCACGCGCT
TCCAAACTCTGCTCGCACTGCATCGGTCTTATCTGACCCCTGGAGATTCATCCTCAGGATGGACCGCGGG
TGCTGCTGCATATTATGTGGGATATCTGCAGCCTAGGACCTTCCTGCTCAAATACAACGAGAACGGCACC
ATCACTGACGCTGTTGATTGCGCGCTGGACCCATTGTCTGAAACCAAATGCACACTGAAAAGCTTCACAG
TCGAGAAGGGCATTTACCAGACGAGCAACTTCAGAGTTCAGCCCACAGAGAGCATCGTTCGCTTCCCCAA
CATTACCAATTTGTGCCCATTCGACGAGGTCTTTAACGCAACTAAGTTTGCCAGTGTTTACGCCTGGAAC
AGGAAACGGATATCCAATTGCGTGGCCGATTACAGCGTAATCTACAATTTCGCTCCCTTTTTCGCCTTTA
AATGCTACGGTGTCTCCCCTACGAAGCTGAATGATCTGTGCTTTACTAATGTCTATGCGGACAGCTTCGT
TATTAGAGGTAACGAGGTCAGCCAAATCGCCCCAGGGCAGACTGGAAACATAGCCGACTACAATTACAAA
CTGCCAGATGATTTCACCGGCTGCGTCATCGCCTGGAACTCCAATAAGCTCGATAGTAAACCCAGCGGCA
ATTACAACTATCGGTATAGGCTGTTTCGAAAGAGCAAGCTGAAACCTTTTGAGCGGGACATTTCAACAGA
GATCTACCAGGCCGGAAACAAGCCCTGCAACGGGGTCGCCGGGAGCAATTGTTACAGCCCGCTGCGGAGC
TATGGATTTCGGCCGACTTACGGCGTTGGCCACCAGCCATATCGGGTGGTGGTGCTGTCATTTGAGCTGC
TTCATGCGCCTGCTACAGTATGTGGGCCTAAACTGTCTACCAATCTGGTGAAAAATAAGTGCGTGAACTT
CAACTTCAATGGCCTCACCGGGACAGGCGTGTTGACAGAATCCAATAAGAAATTCCTGCCATTCCAGCAG
TTCGGCAGGGATATCGCAGACACGACCGATGCGGTGCGAGATCCCCAGACATTGGAGATTCTGGACATTA
CTCCTTGTTCTTTTGGAGGAGTGAGTGTTATTACTCCCGGCACAAATACCTCAAATCAAGTCGCTGTGCT
GTATCAAGGTGTAAACTGTACCGAGGTCCCCGTGGCTATTCACGCCGACCAGCTGACCCCAACATGGCGG
GTATACAGCACCGGTTCTAATGTATTCCAGACCAGAGCCGGCTGCCTCATTGGAGCCGAGTACGTGAACA
ACTCTTATGAATGTGATATACCGATTGGAGCAGGTATCTGCGCCTCTTATCAGACCCAGACAAAGAGCCA
CAGAAGGGCTAGGAGCGTGGCCTCCCAGTCCATAATCGCCTATACAATGTCACTGGGGGCTGAAAATTCA
GTGGCATACAGTAACAACTCTATCGCTATCCCCACAAATTTTACCATCTCTGTGACTACAGAGATCCTGC
CAGTGTCTATGACTAAAACCTCCGTGGACTGTACCATGTACATCTGTGGTGATAGCACCGAATGTTCCAA
CCTGCTCCTGCAGTACGGCAGCTTCTGCACACAGCTGAAGAGGGCACTGACAGGAATCGCCGTCGAACAG
GATAAGAACACTCAGGAGGTGTTTGCGCAGGTTAAGCAGATTTACAAGACGCCACCAATCAAGTACTTCG
GTGGGTTCAATTTCTCTCAAATTCTGCCTGATCCTTCTAAGCCATCTAAGCGGAGCTTTATAGAGGATTT
GCTCTTTAATAAGGTGACCCTCGCCGATGCTGGATTTATTAAGCAGTATGGCGACTGTTTGGGAGACATT
GCTGCTCGCGATCTGATATGTGCCCAGAAATTCAACGGGCTGACCGTACTCCCACCGCTGCTCACTGATG
AGATGATCGCACAATATACCAGCGCCCTGCTGGCCGGCACTATTACATCCGGCTGGACGTTCGGAGCAGG
AGCCGCACTGCAAATACCTTTTGCCATGCAGATGGCATATCGCTTCAATGGGATCGGGGTGACCCAGAAC
GTCCTGTACGAAAACCAGAAACTTATCGCTAACCAGTTCAATTCCGCCATTGGTAAAATCCAGGACAGCT
TGAGTTCCACAGCCAGCGCCCTCGGGAAATTGCAAGATGTAGTCAATCACAATGCACAAGCCCTGAATAC
TCTCGTCAAGCAACTGTCATCCAAGTTCGGTGCTATATCCTCCGTGCTGAATGATATCCTTAGTAGATTG
GATAAGGTGGAGGCAGAAGTCCAGATCGACCGGCTTATTACTGGAAGGCTGCAGAGTCTGCAGACGTACG
TCACGCAGCAGCTTATCAGAGCCGCCGAGATTAGAGCATCTGCGAATCTGGCTGCTACAAAGATGAGTGA
ATGCGTGCTCGGGCAATCAAAGCGGGTCGACTTTTGTGGGAAGGGGTACCACCTCATGAGCTTCCCCCAA
TCCGCCCCACATGGCGTTGTGTTCCTGCATGTTACTTACGTTCCCGCTCAAGAGAAGAACTTTACTACCG
CTCCGGCGATCTGCCACGACGGTAAGGCACACTTTCCACGCGAAGGCGTCTTTGTTAGCAATGGAACACA
CTGGTTTGTTACCCAGAGGAACTTTTATGAGCCCCAGATAATCACAACCGACAACACATTCGTATCTGGG
AACTGTGACGTAGTTATTGGGATCGTGAACAACACCGTGTACGATCCTCTCCAACCGGAACTTGACTCTT
TCAAGGAGGAACTGGATAAGTACTTTAAGAATCACACCTCACCCGATGTTGACCTCGGCGACATTTCAGG
AATTAATGCTAGCGTGGTGAACATCCAGAAAGAGATTGATAGACTTAACGAAGTGGCCAAGAACCTCAAC
GAATCACTTATTGACCTGCAGGAGCTGGGAAAATATGAGCAGTACATTAAATGGCCTTGGTACATTTGGC
TGGGCTTTATAGCAGGCCTGATCGCTATCGTCATGGTGACCATCATGCTTTGTTGTATGACTAGCTGCTG
CAGCTGCCTCAAGGGCTGTTGTAGCTGCGGCTCTTGCTGTAAATAATGATGAGGATCCAGATCTGCTGTG
CCTTCTAGTTGCCAGCCATCTGTTGTTTGCCCCTCCCCCGTGCCTTCCTTGACCCTGGAAGGTGCCACTC
CCACTGTCCTTTCCTAATAAAATGAGGAAATTGCATCGCATTGTCTGAGTAGGTGTCATTCTATTCTGGG
GGGTGGGGTGGGGCAGGACAGCAAGGGGGAGGATTGGGAAGACAATAGCAGGCATGCTGGGGATGCGGTG
GGCTCTATGGGTACCCAGGTGCTGAAGAATTGACCCGGTTCCTCCTGGGCCAGAAAGAAGCAGGCACATC
CCCTTCTCTGTGACACACCCTGTCCACGCCCCTGGTTCTTAGTTCCAGCCCCACTCATAGGACACTCATA
GCTCAGGAGGGCTCCGCCTTCAATCCCACCCGCTAAAGTACTTGGAGCGGTCTCTCCCTCCCTCATCAGC
CCACCAAACCAAACCTAGCCTCCAAGAGTGGGAAGAAATTAAAGCAAGATAGGCTATTAAGTGCAGAGGG
AGAGAAAATGCCTCCAACATGTGAGGAAGTAATGAGAGAAATCATAGAATTTTAAGGCCATGATTTAAGG
CCAATCGGAAAGAACATGTGAGCAAAAGGCCAGCAAAAGGCCAGGAACCGTAAAAAGGCCGCGTTGCTGG
CGTTTTTCCATAGGCTCCGCCCCCCTGACGAGCATCACAAAAATCGACGCTCAAGTCAGAGGTGGCGAAA
CCCGACAGGACTATAAAGATACCAGGCGTTTCCCCCTGGAAGCTCCCTCGTGCGCTCTCCTGTTCCGACC
CTGCCGCTTACCGGATACCTGTCCGCCTTTCTCCCTTCGGGAAGCGTGGCGCTTTCTCATAGCTCACGCT
GTAGGTATCTCAGTTCGGTGTAGGTCGTTCGCTCCAAGCTGGGCTGTGTGCACGAACCCCCCGTTCAGCC
CGACCGCTGCGCCTTATCCGGTAACTATCGTCTTGAGTCCAACCCGGTAAGACACGACTTATCGCCACTG
GCAGCAGCCACTGGTAACAGGATTAGCAGAGCGAGGTATGTAGGCGGTGCTACAGAGTTCTTGAAGTGGT
GGCCTAACTACGGCTACACTAGAAGAACAGTATTTGGTATCTGCGCTCTGCTGAAGCCAGTTACCTTCGG
AAAAAGAGTTGGTAGCTCTTGATCCGGCAAACAAACCACCGCTGGTAGCGGTGGTTTTTTTGTTTGCAAG
CAGCAGATTACGCGCAGAAAAAAAGGATCTCAAGAAGATCCTTTGATCTTTTCTACGGGGTCTGACGCTC
AGTGGAACGAAAACTCACGTTAAGGGATTTTGGTCATGAGATTATCAAAAAGGATCTTCACCTAGATCCT
TTTAAATTAAAAATGAAGTTTTAAATCAATCTAAAGTATATATGAGTAAACTTGGTCTGACAGTTACCAA
TGCTTAATCAGTGAGGCACCTATCTCAGCGATCTGTCTATTTCGTTCATCCATAGTTGCCTGACTCCCCG
TCGTGTAGATAACTACGATACGGGAGGGCTTACCATCTGGCCCCAGTGCTGCAATGATACCGCGAGACCC
ACGCTCACCGGCTCCAGATTTATCAGCAATAAACCAGCCAGCCGGAAGGGCCGAGCGCAGAAGTGGTCCT
GCAACTTTATCCGCCTCCATCCAGTCTATTAATTGTTGCCGGGAAGCTAGAGTAAGTAGTTCGCCAGTTA
ATAGTTTGCGCAACGTTGTTGCCATTGCTACAGGCATCGTGGTGTCACGCTCGTCGTTTGGTATGGCTTC
ATTCAGCTCCGGTTCCCAACGATCAAGGCGAGTTACATGATCCCCCATGTTGTGCAAAAAAGCGGTTAGC
TCCTTCGGTCCTCCGATCGTTGTCAGAAGTAAGTTGGCCGCAGTGTTATCACTCATGGTTATGGCAGCAC
TGCATAATTCTCTTACTGTCATGCCATCCGTAAGATGCTTTTCTGTGACTGGTGAGTACTCAACCAAGTC
ATTCTGAGAATAGTGTATGCGGCGACCGAGTTGCTCTTGCCCGGCGTCAATACGGGATAATACCGCGCCA
CATAGCAGAACTTTAAAAGTGCTCATCATTGGAAAACGTTCTTCGGGGCGAAAACTCTCAAGGATCTTAC
CGCTGTTGAGATCCAGTTCGATGTAACCCACTCGTGCACCCAACTGATCTTCAGCATCTTTTACTTTCAC
CAGCGTTTCTGGGTGAGCAAAAACAGGAAGGCAAAATGCCGCAAAAAAGGGAATAAGGGCGACACGGAAA
TGTTGAATACTCATACTCTTCCTTTTTCAATATTATTGAAGCATTTATCAGGGTTATTGTCTCATGAGCG
GATACATATTTGAATGTATTTAGAAAAATAAACAAATAGGGGTTCCGCGCACATTTCCCCGAAAAGTGCC
ACCTGACGTCCCAATGATTGCACCATATGCGGTGTGAAATACCGCACAGATGCGTAAGGAGAAAATACCG
CATCAGATTGGCTATTGGCCATTGCATACGTTGTATCCATATCATAATATGTACATTTATATTGGCTCAT
GTCCAACATTACCGCCATGTTGACATTGATTATTGACTAGTTATTAATAGTAATCAATTACGGGGTCATT
AGTTCATAGCCCATATATGGAGTTCCGCGTTACATAACTTACGGTAAATGGCCCGCCTGGCTGACCGCCC
AACGACCCCCGCCCATTGACGTCAATAATGACGTATGTTCCCATAGTAACGCCAATAGGGACTTTCCATT
GACGTCAATGGGTGGAGTATTTACGGTAAACTGCCCACTTGGCAGTACATCAAGTGTATCATATGCCAAG
TACGCCCCCTATTGACGTCAATGACGGTAAATGGCCCGCCTGGCATTATGCCCAGTACATGACCTTATGG
GACTTTCCTACTTGGCAGTACATCTACGTATTAGTCATCGCTATTACCATGGTGATGCGGTTTTGGCAGT
ACATCAATGGGCGTGGATAGCGGTTTGACTCACGGGGATTTCCAAGTCTCCACCCCATTGACGTCAATGG
GAGTTTGTTTTGGCACCAAAATCAACGGGACTTTCCAAAATGTCGTAACAACTCCGCCCCATTGACGCAA
ATGGGCGGTAGGCGTGTACGGTGGGAGGTCTATATAAGCAGAGCTCGTTTAGTGAACCGTCAGATCGCCT
GGAGACGCCATCCACGCTGTTTTGACCTCCATAGAAGACACCGGGACCGATCCAGCCTCCATCGGCTCGC
ATCTCTCCTTCACGCGCCCGCCGCCCTACCTGAGGCCGCCATCCACGCCGGTTGAGTCGCGTTCTGCCGC
CTCCCGCCTGTGGTGCCTCCTGAACTGCGTCCGCCGTCTAGGTAAGTTTAAAGCTCAGGTCGAGACCGGG
CCTTTGTCCGGCGCTCCCTTGGAGCCTACCTAGACTCAGCCGGCTCTCCACGCTTTGCCTGACCCTGCTT
GCTCAACTCTAGTTAACGGTGGAGGGCAGTGTAGTCTGAGCAGTACTCGTTGCTGCCGCGCGCGCCACCA
GACATAATAGCTGACAGACTAACAGACTGTTCCTTTCCATGGGTCTTTTCTGCAGTCACCGTCGTCGACA
CGTGTGATCAGATATCGCGGCCGCTCTAGA
Features (pLannotate 1.2.2; 10 found; start..end, strand, type, name):
      1..3753    +  CDS            S: SPIKE_SARS2 - Experimental evidence at protein level: Swiss-Prot protein existence level 1. [Spike glycoprotein]: May down-regulate host tetherin (BST2) by lysosomal degradation, thereby counteracting its antiviral activity. From Severe acute respiratory syndrome coronavirus 2 (2019-nCoV) (SARS-CoV-2).
   3776..4000    +  polyA_signal   bGH poly(A) signal: bovine growth hormone polyadenylation signal
   4415..5003    -  rep_origin     ori: high-copy-number ColE1/pMB1/pBR322/pUC origin of replication
   5174..6034    -  CDS            AmpR: β-lactamase; bla; confers resistance to ampicillin, carbenicillin, and related antibiotics
   6035..6139    -  promoter       AmpR promoter: bla
   6179..6236    +  misc_feature   bom (fragment): basis of mobility region from pBR322
   6322..6701    +  enhancer       CMV enhancer: human cytomegalovirus immediate early enhancer
   6702..6905    +  promoter       CMV promoter: human cytomegalovirus (CMV) immediate early promoter
   6994..7221    +  LTR            5' LTR (truncated) (fragment): truncated 5' long terminal repeat (LTR) from human T-cell leukemia virus (HTLV) type 1
   7225..7335    +  intron         CMV intron (fragment): modified intron A from human cytomegalovirus
