[The description below was written by a language model from this plasmid's Addgene catalogue record and pLannotate feature annotations shown in this document.]
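Description:
pDMJ2-SARS-CoV-2-Spike (XBB-10b) is a 7,380-nt mammalian expression plasmid built on the pDMJ2 backbone that encodes a variant SARS-CoV-2 spike glycoprotein for producing pseudotyped virus particles. It is maintained in E. coli through a high-copy ColE1/pUC-type origin of replication and selected with ampicillin via a β-lactamase gene driven by its own bla promoter. A fragment of the pBR322 basis-of-mobility region is also annotated in the backbone. No mammalian selection marker or reporter appears in the feature table, consistent with a plasmid intended for transient transfection.

The spike open reading frame was made by gene synthesis and is annotated as a coding sequence of about 3.75 kb. It sits downstream of the human cytomegalovirus immediate-early enhancer and promoter. Between the promoter and the coding sequence lie a fragment of the HTLV-1 5' LTR and a fragment of modified CMV intron A, leader elements of the kind commonly included to boost mRNA processing and translation. Transcripts end at a bovine growth hormone polyadenylation signal. No epitope tags are annotated.

The XBB-10b spike carries a long list of changes relative to the reference protein. These include N-terminal domain deletions (residues 24–26 and Y144) and many receptor-binding domain substitutions such as K417N, L452R, E484A, F486S and N501Y. It also has D614G and P681H near the furin cleavage site, along with several S2 changes. The associated publication concerns computationally designed proteins that mimic antibody immune evasion during viral evolution. The plasmid supplies the envelope glycoprotein in pseudovirus production, but the record does not specify the partner packaging or reporter plasmids.
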