Addgene plasmid #241120: pDMJ2-SARS-CoV-2-Spike (XBB-10b)
Purpose: Expresses SARS-CoV-2 spike (XBB-10b) protein for creating pseudotyped virus
Depositing lab: Jeremy Luban. Depositing organization: University of Massachusetts, Worcester. Publication: Computationally designed proteins mimic antibody immune evasion in viral evolution. Youssef N, Gurev S, Ghantous F, Brock KP, Jaimes JA, Thadani NN, Dauphin A, Sherman AC, Yurkovetskiy L, Soto D, Estanboulieh R, Kotzen B, Notin P, Kollasch AW, Cohen AA, Dross SE, Erasmus J, Fuller DH, Bjorkman PJ, Lemieux JE, Luban J, Seaman MS, Marks DS. Immunity. 2025 May 6:S1074-7613(25)00178-5. doi: 10.1016/j.immuni.2025.04.015. PubMed 40345199.
Backbone
  Vector backbone: pDMJ2
  Vector type: Mammalian Expression
Growth in bacteria
  Bacterial resistance: Ampicillin, 100 μg/mL
  Growth temperature: 37°C
  Growth strain: DH5alpha
  Copy number: High Copy
Gene/Insert
  Gene/Insert name: Spike (XBB-10b)
  Species: SARS-CoV-2
  Mutation: T19R,L24del,P25del,P26del,A27S,V83A,G142D,Y144del,H146Q,K147N,S155R,Q183V,V213G,G339D,R346K,L368I,S371F,S373P,S375F,T376A,D405N,R408S,K417N,N440K,V445P,G446S,L452R,N460K,S477N,T478K,E484A,F486S,F490S,Q493R,Q498R,N501Y,Y505H,K529L,D614G,H655Y,N679K,P681H,N764K,D796Y,Q954H,N969K
  Entrez Gene: S (a.k.a. GU280_gp02, spike glycoprotein)
  Cloning method: Gene Synthesis
Terms and licenses: Academic/Nonprofit Terms; Industry Terms: Not Available to Industry
How to cite: pDMJ2-SARS-CoV-2-Spike (XBB-10b) was a gift from Jeremy Luban (Addgene plasmid # 241120 ; http://n2t.net/addgene:241120 ; RRID:Addgene_241120)
